>Addgene plasmid #106738 | gh67 | addgene full sequence | sequence record 221028 | Addgene Assembled Full Sequence
CTAAATTGTAAGCGTTAATATTTTGTTAAAATTCGCGTTAAATTTTTGTTAAATCAGCTCATTTTTTAAC
CAATAGGCCGAAATCGGCAAAATCCCTTATAAATCAAAAGAATAGACCGAGATAGGGTTGAGTGGCCGCT
ACAGGGCGCTCCCATTCGCCATTCAGGCTGCGCAACTGTTGGGAAGGGCGTTTCGGTGCGGGCCTCTTCG
CTATTACGCCAGCTGGCGAAAGGGGGATGTGCTGCAAGGCGATTAAGTTGGGTAACGCCAGGGTTTTCCC
AGTCACGACGTTGTAAAACGACGGCCAGTGAGCGCGACGTAATACGACTCACTATAGGGCGAATTGGCGG
AAGGCCGTCAAGGCCACGTGTCTTGTCCAGAGCTCGATATCGAATTCGAGGGCCTATTTCCCATGATTCC
TTCATATTTGCATATACGATACAAGGCTGTTAGAGAGATAATTGGAATTAATTTGACTGTAAACACAAAG
ATATTAGTACAAAATACGTGACGTAGAAAGTAATAATTTCTTGGGTAGTTTGCAGTTTTAAAATTATGTT
TTAAAATGGACTATCATATGCTTACCGTAACTTGAAAGTATTTCGATTTCTTGGCTTTATATATCTTGTG
GAAAGGACGAAACACCGCATCGCCACCAGCATGAGCGGTTTTAGAGCTAGAAATAGCAAGTTAAAATAAG
GCTAGTCCGTTATCAACTTGAAAAAGTGGCACCGAGTCGGTGCTTTTTTTGGTACCTGGAGCACAAGACT
GGCCTCATGGGCCTTCCGCTCACTGCCCGCTTTCCAGTCGGGAAACCTGTCGTGCCAGCTGCATTAACAT
GGTCATAGCTGTTTCCTTGCGTATTGGGCGCTCTCCGCTTCCTCGCTCACTGACTCGCTGCGCTCGGTCG
TTCGGGTAAAGCCTGGGGTGCCTAATGAGCAAAAGGCCAGCAAAAGGCCAGGAACCGTAAAAAGGCCGCG
TTGCTGGCGTTTTTCCATAGGCTCCGCCCCCCTGACGAGCATCACAAAAATCGACGCTCAAGTCAGAGGT
GGCGAAACCCGACAGGACTATAAAGATACCAGGCGTTTCCCCCTGGAAGCTCCCTCGTGCGCTCTCCTGT
TCCGACCCTGCCGCTTACCGGATACCTGTCCGCCTTTCTCCCTTCGGGAAGCGTGGCGCTTTCTCATAGC
TCACGCTGTAGGTATCTCAGTTCGGTGTAGGTCGTTCGCTCCAAGCTGGGCTGTGTGCACGAACCCCCCG
TTCAGCCCGACCGCTGCGCCTTATCCGGTAACTATCGTCTTGAGTCCAACCCGGTAAGACACGACTTATC
GCCACTGGCAGCAGCCACTGGTAACAGGATTAGCAGAGCGAGGTATGTAGGCGGTGCTACAGAGTTCTTG
AAGTGGTGGCCTAACTACGGCTACACTAGAAGAACAGTATTTGGTATCTGCGCTCTGCTGAAGCCAGTTA
CCTTCGGAAAAAGAGTTGGTAGCTCTTGATCCGGCAAACAAACCACCGCTGGTAGCGGTGGTTTTTTTGT
TTGCAAGCAGCAGATTACGCGCAGAAAAAAAGGATCTCAAGAAGATCCTTTGATCTTTTCTACGGGGTCT
GACGCTCAGTGGAACGAAAACTCACGTTAAGGGATTTTGGTCATGAGATTATCAAAAAGGATCTTCACCT
AGATCCTTTTAAATTAAAAATGAAGTTTTAAATCAATCTAAAGTATATATGAGTAAACTTGGTCTGACAG
TTACCAATGCTTAATCAGTGAGGCACCTATCTCAGCGATCTGTCTATTTCGTTCATCCATAGTTGCCTGA
CTCCCCGTCGTGTAGATAACTACGATACGGGAGGGCTTACCATCTGGCCCCAGTGCTGCAATGATACCGC
GAGAACCACGCTCACCGGCTCCAGATTTATCAGCAATAAACCAGCCAGCCGGAAGGGCCGAGCGCAGAAG
TGGTCCTGCAACTTTATCCGCCTCCATCCAGTCTATTAATTGTTGCCGGGAAGCTAGAGTAAGTAGTTCG
CCAGTTAATAGTTTGCGCAACGTTGTTGCCATTGCTACAGGCATCGTGGTGTCACGCTCGTCGTTTGGTA
TGGCTTCATTCAGCTCCGGTTCCCAACGATCAAGGCGAGTTACATGATCCCCCATGTTGTGCAAAAAAGC
GGTTAGCTCCTTCGGTCCTCCGATCGTTGTCAGAAGTAAGTTGGCCGCAGTGTTATCACTCATGGTTATG
GCAGCACTGCATAATTCTCTTACTGTCATGCCATCCGTAAGATGCTTTTCTGTGACTGGTGAGTACTCAA
CCAAGTCATTCTGAGAATAGTGTATGCGGCGACCGAGTTGCTCTTGCCCGGCGTCAATACGGGATAATAC
CGCGCCACATAGCAGAACTTTAAAAGTGCTCATCATTGGAAAACGTTCTTCGGGGCGAAAACTCTCAAGG
ATCTTACCGCTGTTGAGATCCAGTTCGATGTAACCCACTCGTGCACCCAACTGATCTTCAGCATCTTTTA
CTTTCACCAGCGTTTCTGGGTGAGCAAAAACAGGAAGGCAAAATGCCGCAAAAAAGGGAATAAGGGCGAC
ACGGAAATGTTGAATACTCATACTCTTCCTTTTTCAATATTATTGAAGCATTTATCAGGGTTATTGTCTC
ATGAGCGGATACATATTTGAATGTATTTAGAAAAATAAACAAATAGGGGTTCCGCGCACATTTCCCCGAA
AAGTGCCAC
Features (pLannotate 1.2.2; 10 found; start..end, strand, type, name):
      3..134     -  rep_origin     M13 ori (fragment): M13 bacteriophage origin of replication; arrow indicates direction of (+) strand synthesis
    155..311     -  CDS            lacZα (fragment): LacZα fragment of β-galactosidase; lacZ fragment
    320..338     +  promoter       T7 promoter: promoter for bacteriophage T7 RNA polymerase
    398..638     +  promoter       U6 promoter: RNA polymerase III promoter for human U6 snRNA
    668..743     +  misc_RNA       gRNA scaffold: guide RNA scaffold for the Streptococcus pyogenes CRISPR/Cas9 system
    790..837     -  CDS            lacI (fragment): lac repressor; lacI; The lac repressor binds to the lac operator to inhibit transcription in E. coli. This inhibition can be relieved by adding lactose or isopropyl-β-D-thiogalactopyranoside (IPTG).
    874..914     -  rep_origin     RSF ori (fragment): Plasmids containing the RSF 1030 origin of replication can be propagated in E. coli cells that contain additional plasmids with compatible origins.
    992..1580    -  rep_origin     ori: high-copy-number ColE1/pMB1/pBR322/pUC origin of replication
   1751..2611    -  CDS            AmpR: β-lactamase; bla; confers resistance to ampicillin, carbenicillin, and related antibiotics
   2612..2716    -  promoter       AmpR promoter: bla
