[The description below was written by a language model from this plasmid's Addgene catalogue record and pLannotate feature annotations shown in this document.]
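Description:
gh67 is a small mammalian-expression guide RNA plasmid built on the EPB104 backbone, designed to express a single CRISPR/Cas9 gRNA targeting the human glycosyltransferase gene B4GAT1 (formerly B3GNT1). The assembled sequence record is about 2.7 kb. The plasmid is propagated in E. coli at high copy from a ColE1/pUC-type origin and is selected with ampicillin through a β-lactamase gene driven by its own bla promoter. The annotation also picks up short remnants of an M13 origin, lacZα, lacI and an RSF origin. These are only fragments, probably carried over from the parental cloning vector, and are unlikely to be functional.

The working cassette consists of a human U6 RNA polymerase III promoter followed by a short gap, presumably holding the 20-nucleotide target-specific spacer, and then the Streptococcus pyogenes gRNA scaffold. Transcription from U6 in mammalian cells therefore yields a complete single guide RNA that directs SpCas9 to the B4GAT1 locus. A T7 promoter sits just upstream of the U6 element and serves as the listed sequencing primer site for verifying the guide. The plasmid encodes no Cas9 and no mammalian selection marker or reporter, so the nuclease must be supplied separately, for example by co-transfection. The insert was introduced by restriction cloning, but the record does not state the sites used.

The construct belongs to a validated gRNA collection covering the human glycosyltransferase genes. It is intended for knockout or editing of B4GAT1 in human cell lines to study the role of this enzyme in glycosylation.
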