Addgene plasmid #106738: gh67
Purpose: expression of gRNA targeting B3GNT1 (B4GAT1)
Depositing lab: Eric-Paul Bennett. Depositing organization: University of Copenhagen. Publication: A validated gRNA library for CRISPR/Cas9 targeting of the human glycosyltransferase genome. Narimatsu Y, Joshi HJ, Zhang Y, Gomes C, Chen YH, Lorenzetti F, Furukawa S, Schjoldager K, Hansen L, Clausen H, Bennett EP, Wandall HH. Glycobiology. 2018 Jan 5. pii: 4791732. doi: 10.1093/glycob/cwx101. PubMed 29315387.
Backbone
  Vector backbone: EPB104
  Backbone manufacturer: Eric-Paul Bennett (Addgene plasmid # 68369)
  Backbone size w/o insert (bp): 2376
  Vector type: Mammalian Expression
Growth in bacteria
  Bacterial resistance: Ampicillin, 100 μg/mL
  Growth temperature: 37°C
  Growth strain: DH5alpha
  Copy number: High Copy
Gene/Insert
  Gene/Insert name: B3GNT1 (B4GAT1)
  gRNA/shRNA sequence: CATCGCCACCAGCATGAGCG
  Species: H. sapiens (human)
  Entrez Gene: B4GAT1 (a.k.a. B3GN-T1, B3GNT1, B3GNT6, BETA3GNTI, MDDGA13, iGAT, iGNT)
  Cloning method: Restriction Enzyme; 5′ cloning site unknown (unknown if destroyed); 3′ cloning site unknown (unknown if destroyed)
  Sequencing primers: 5′ T7NP
Terms and licenses: Academic/Nonprofit Terms; Industry Terms: Not Available to Industry
How to cite: gh67 was a gift from Eric-Paul Bennett (Addgene plasmid # 106738 ; http://n2t.net/addgene:106738 ; RRID:Addgene_106738)
