>Addgene plasmid #106738 | gh67 | addgene partial sequence | sequence record 221029 | hU6-F
AATTGGAATTAATTTGACTGTAAACACAAAGATATTAGTACAAAATACGTGACGTAGAAAGTAATAATTT
CTTGGGTAGTTTGCAGTTTTAAAATTATGTTTTAAAATGGACTATCATATGCTTACCGTAACTTGAAAGT
ATTTCGATTTCTTGGCTTTATATATCTTGTGGAAAGGACGAAACACCGCATCGCCACCAGCATGAGCGGT
TTTAGAGCTAGAAATAGCAAGTTAAAATAAGGCTAGTCCGTTATCAACTTGAAAAAGTGGCACCGAGTCG
GTGCTTTTTTTGGTACCTGGAGCACAAGACTGGCCTCATGGGCCTTCCGCTCACTGCCCGCTTTCCAGTC
GGGAAACCTGTCGTGCCAGCTGCATTAACATGGTCATAGCTGTTTCCTTGCGTATTGGGCGCTCTCCGCT
TCCTCGCTCACTGACTCGCTGCGCTCGGTCGTTCGGGTAAAGCCTGGGGTGCCTAATGAGCAAAAGGCCA
GCAAAAGGCCAGGAACCGTAAAAAGGCCGCGTTGCTGGCGTTTTTCCATAGGCTCCGCCCCCCTGACGAG
CATCACAAAAATCGACGCTCAAGTCAGAGGTGGCGAAACCCGACAGGACTATAAAGATACCAGGCGTTTC
CCCCTGGAAGCTCCCTCGTGCGCTCTCCTGTTCCGACCCTGCCGCTTACCGGATACCTGTCCGCCTTTCT
CCCTTCGGGAAGCGTGGCGCTTTCTCATAGCTCACGCTGTAGGTATCTCAGTTCGGTGTAGGTCGTTCGC
TCCAAGCTGGGCTGTGTGCACGAACCCCCCGTTCAGCCCGACCGCTGCGCCTTATCCGGTAACTATCGTC
TTGAGTCCAACCCGGTAAGACACGACTTATCGCCACTGGCAGCAGCCACTGGTAACAGGATTAGCAGAGC
GAGGTATGTAGGCGGTGCTACAGAGTTCTTGAAGTGGTGGCCTAACTACGGCTACACTAGAAGAA
